Addgene plasmid #239275: pSLQ14256
Purpose: Expresses Kif5a*-PYL1 for the anterograde transport of RNA along microtubules via CRISPR-TO in primary mouse cortical neurons
Depositing lab: Stanley Qi. Depositing organization: Stanford University. Publication: Programmable control of spatial transcriptome in live cells and neurons. Han M, Fu ML, Zhu Y, Choi AA, Li E, Bezney J, Cai S, Miles L, Ma Y, Qi LS. Nature. 2025 Jul;643(8070):241-251. doi: 10.1038/s41586-025-09020-z. Epub 2025 May 21. PubMed 40399675.
Backbone
  Vector backbone: pHR vector backbone
  Vector type: Mammalian Expression, Lentiviral
Growth in bacteria
  Bacterial resistance: Ampicillin, 100 μg/mL
  Growth temperature: 37°C
  Growth strain: NEB Stable
  Copy number: High Copy
Gene/Insert
  Gene/Insert name: Kif5a(aa1-559)-BFP-PYL1
  Species: M. musculus (mouse)
  Insert size (bp): 4997
  Entrez Gene: Kif5a (a.k.a. D10Bwg0738e, Khc, Kif5, Kns, mKIAA4086)
  Promoter: CAG
  Cloning method: Restriction Enzyme; 5′ cloning site Unknown (unknown if destroyed)
Terms and licenses: Academic/Nonprofit Terms; Industry Terms: Not Available to Industry
How to cite: pSLQ14256 was a gift from Stanley Qi (Addgene plasmid # 239275 ; http://n2t.net/addgene:239275 ; RRID:Addgene_239275)
