[The description below was written by a language model from this plasmid's Addgene catalogue record and pLannotate feature annotations shown in this document.]
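Description:
pSLQ14256 is a lentiviral transfer plasmid built on the pHR backbone for mammalian expression, about 12.8 kb in the sequenced record. It is propagated in E. coli through a high-copy ColE1/pUC-type origin with ampicillin selection (AmpR). The HIV-1-derived portion has the usual layout: a truncated 5' LTR, the Ψ packaging signal with a partial gag sequence, the Rev response element for Rev-dependent export of the genomic RNA, the cPPT/CTS, and a self-inactivating ΔU3 3' LTR. Outside the LTRs the backbone retains legacy pHR elements, including an SV40 promoter followed by gpt fragments and SV40 small t intron and polyadenylation sequences, plus short remnants of tetracycline resistance, rop, bom and lacI. These appear to be vestigial rather than functional parts of the design.

The payload is a single fusion protein driven by the CAG promoter, annotated here as the CMV enhancer followed by chicken β-actin-derived chimeric intron fragments. The open reading frame joins a truncated mouse Kif5a (amino acids 1–559, the "Kif5a*" form of this microtubule-dependent kinesin motor), TagBFP as a blue fluorescent marker, and a fragment of Arabidopsis PYL1, the abscisic acid receptor. A WPRE downstream of the coding region enhances transcript expression. PYL1 is commonly used as one half of an abscisic acid-inducible dimerization pair; the partner component is not carried on this plasmid and is not described in the record. According to the stated purpose, the construct supplies the motor component of the CRISPR-TO system, driving anterograde transport of RNA along microtubules in primary mouse cortical neurons.
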