Features (pLannotate 1.2.2; 37 found; start..end, strand, type, name):
     38..106     +  CDS            nef (fragment): NEF_HV1Z2 - Experimental evidence at protein level: Swiss-Prot protein existence level 1. Extracellular Nef protein targets CD4(+) T-lymphocytes for apoptosis by interacting with CXCR4 surface receptors. From Human immunodeficiency virus type 1 group M subtype D (isolate Z2/CDC-Z34) (HIV-1).
    108..341     +  LTR            3' LTR (ΔU3): self-inactivating 3' long terminal repeat (LTR) from HIV-1
    366..384     -  promoter       SP6 promoter: promoter for bacteriophage SP6 RNA polymerase
    612..891     +  CDS            TcR (fragment): tetracycline efflux protein; tet; confers resistance to tetracycline
    892..940     -  misc_feature   bom (fragment): basis of mobility region from pBR322
   1042..1077    -  CDS            rop (fragment): Rop protein, which maintains plasmids at low copy number; rop
   1172..1276    +  promoter       AmpR promoter: bla
   1277..2137    +  CDS            AmpR: β-lactamase; bla; confers resistance to ampicillin, carbenicillin, and related antibiotics
   2308..2896    +  rep_origin     ori: high-copy-number ColE1/pMB1/pBR322/pUC origin of replication
   3079..3135    +  CDS            lacI (fragment): lac repressor; lacI; The lac repressor binds to the lac operator to inhibit transcription in E. coli. This inhibition can be relieved by adding lactose or isopropyl-β-D-thiogalactopyranoside (IPTG).
   3142..3471    +  promoter       SV40 promoter: SV40 enhancer and early promoter
   3671..3790    +  CDS            gpt (fragment): XGPT_ECOLI - Also known as gpp, gxu. Experimental evidence at protein level: Swiss-Prot protein existence level 1. Purine salvage pathway enzyme that catalyzes the transfer of the ribosyl-5-phosphate group from 5-phospho-alpha-D-ribose 1- diphosphate (PRPP) to the N9 position of the 6-oxopurines guanine and xanthine to form the corresponding ribonucleotides GMP (guanosine 5'- monophosphate) and XMP (xanthosine 5'-monophosphate), with the release of PPi. To a lesser extent, also acts on hypoxanthine (PubMed:9100006, PubMed:3886014). Does not ribophosphorylate adenine (PubMed:3886014). From Esch
   3790..4125    +  CDS            gpt (fragment): XGPT_ECOLI - Also known as gpp, gxu. Experimental evidence at protein level: Swiss-Prot protein existence level 1. Purine salvage pathway enzyme that catalyzes the transfer of the ribosyl-5-phosphate group from 5-phospho-alpha-D-ribose 1- diphosphate (PRPP) to the N9 position of the 6-oxopurines guanine and xanthine to form the corresponding ribonucleotides GMP (guanosine 5'- monophosphate) and XMP (xanthosine 5'-monophosphate), with the release of PPi. To a lesser extent, also acts on hypoxanthine (PubMed:9100006, PubMed:3886014). Does not ribophosphorylate adenine (PubMed:3886014). From Esch
   4220..4525    +  CDS            frsA (fragment): FRSA_ECOLI - Also known as yafA. Experimental evidence at protein level: Swiss-Prot protein existence level 1. Catalyzes the hydrolysis of esters (PubMed:15808744). Displays esterase activity toward pNP-butyrate (PubMed:15808744). May stimulate mixed-acid fermentation by acting as a fermentation/respiration switch that down-regulates respiration and up- regulates fermentation rates (PubMed:15169777). From Escherichia coli (strain K12).
   4529..4603    +  CDS            small t antigen (fragment): SV40 (simian virus 40) small t antigen
   4605..4670    +  intron         small t intron: SV40 (simian virus 40) small t antigen intron
   4800..4820    +  CDS            SV40 NLS: nuclear localization signal of SV40 (simian virus 40) large T antigen
   5139..5222    +  CDS            large T antigen (fragment): large T antigen from SV40 (simian virus 40)
   5245..5379    +  polyA_signal   SV40 poly(A) signal: SV40 polyadenylation signal
   5546..5875    +  CDS            nef (fragment): NEF_HV1BR - Experimental evidence at protein level: Swiss-Prot protein existence level 1. Extracellular Nef protein targets CD4(+) T-lymphocytes for apoptosis by interacting with CXCR4 surface receptors (PubMed:14990729). From Human immunodeficiency virus type 1 group M subtype B (isolate BRU/LAI) (HIV-1).
   5923..6180    +  LTR            5' LTR (truncated): truncated 5' long terminal repeat (LTR) from HIV-1
   6227..6352    +  misc_feature   HIV-1 Ψ: packaging signal of human immunodeficiency virus type 1
   6336..6674    +  CDS            HIV-1 gag (fragment): gag protein from human immunodeficiency virus 1; gag
   6849..7082    +  misc_feature   RRE: The Rev response element (RRE) of HIV-1 allows for Rev-dependent mRNA export from the nucleus to the cytoplasm.
   7459..7559    +  CDS            Rev (fragment): human immunodeficiency virus 1 (HIV-1) Rev protein; rev; enhances nuclear export of unspliced and incompletely spliced viral mRNAs
   7596..7713    +  misc_feature   cPPT/CTS: central polypurine tract and central termination sequence of HIV-1
   7750..7773    -  misc_feature   MCS (fragment): pBluescript multiple cloning site
   7792..8171    +  enhancer       CMV enhancer: human cytomegalovirus immediate early enhancer
   8449..8584    +  intron         hybrid intron (fragment): hybrid between chicken β-actin (CBA) and minute virus of mice (MMV) introns (Gray et al., 2011)
   8673..9082    +  intron         chimeric intron (fragment): chimera between introns from chicken β-actin and rabbit β-globin
   9180..10856   +  CDS            Kif5a (fragment): KIF5A_MOUSE - Also known as Kiaa4086, Kif5, Nkhc1. Experimental evidence at protein level: Swiss-Prot protein existence level 1. Microtubule-dependent motor required for slow axonal transport of neurofilament proteins (NFH, NFM and NFL) (PubMed:12682084). Can induce formation of neurite-like membrane protrusions in non-neuronal cells in a ZFYVE27-dependent manner. The ZFYVE27-KIF5A complex contributes to the vesicular transport of VAPA, VAPB, SURF4, RAB11A, RAB11B and RTN3 proteins in neurons (PubMed:21976701). Required for anterograde axonal transportation of MAPK8IP3/JIP3 which is essential
  10905..11600   +  CDS            TagBFP: TagBFP is a basic (constitutively fluorescent) blue fluorescent protein published in 2008, derived from Entacmaea quadricolor. It is reported to be a very rapidly-maturing monomer with very low acid sensitivity.
  11628..12158   +  CDS            PYL1 (fragment): PYL1_ARATH - Also known as RCAR12. Experimental evidence at protein level: Swiss-Prot protein existence level 1. Receptor for abscisic acid (ABA) required for ABA-mediated responses such as stomatal closure and germination inhibition. Inhibits the activity of group-A protein phosphatases type 2C (PP2Cs) when activated by ABA (PubMed:19407143, PubMed:19855379, PubMed:19893533, PubMed:19898420, PubMed:23844015, PubMed:21658606). Can be activated by both (-)-ABA and (+)-ABA (PubMed:23844015). From Arabidopsis thaliana (Mouse-ear cress).
  12160..12180   +  misc_feature   MCS (fragment): pUC18/19 multiple cloning site
  12181..12199   +  misc_feature   MCS (fragment): pBluescript multiple cloning site
  12199..12787   +  misc_feature   WPRE: woodchuck hepatitis virus posttranscriptional regulatory element
  12788..21      +  misc_feature   MCS (fragment) (across the origin): pBluescript multiple cloning site
>Addgene plasmid #239275 | pSLQ14256 | addgene full sequence | sequence record 474751 | Addgene NGS Result
CGATACCGTCGACCTCGAGGGAATTAATTCGAGCTCGGTACCTTTAAGACCAATGACTTACAAGGCAGCT
GTAGATCTTAGCCACTTTTTAAAAGAAAAGGGGGGACTGGAAGGGCTAATTCACTCCCAACGAAGACAAG
ATCTGCTTTTTGCTTGTACTGGGTCTCTCTGGTTAGACCAGATCTGAGCCTGGGAGCTCTCTGGCTAACT
AGGGAACCCACTGCTTAAGCCTCAATAAAGCTTGCCTTGAGTGCTTCAAGTAGTGTGTGCCCGTCTGTTG
TGTGACTCTGGTAACTAGAGATCCCTCAGACCCTTTTAGTCAGTGTGGAAAATCTCTAGCAGCATCTAGA
ATTAATTCCGTGTATTCTATAGTGTCACCTAAATCGTATGTGTATGATACATAAGGTTATGTATTAATTG
TAGCCGCGTTCTAACGACAATATGTACAAGCCTAATTGTGTAGCATCTGGCTTACTGAAGCAGACCCTAT
CATCTCTCTCGTAAACTGCCGTCAGAGTCGGTTTGGTTGGACGAACCTTCTGAGTTTCTGGTAACGCCGT
CCCGCACCCGGAAATGGTCAGCGAACCAATCAGCAGGGTCATCGCTAGCCAGATCCTCTACGCCGGACGC
ATCGTGGCCGGCATCACCGGCGCCACAGGTGCGGTTGCTGGCGCCTATATCGCCGACATCACCGATGGGG
AAGATCGGGCTCGCCACTTCGGGCTCATGAGCGCTTGTTTCGGCGTGGGTATGGTGGCAGGCCCCGTGGC
CGGGGGACTGTTGGGCGCCATCTCCTTGCATGCACCATTCCTTGCGGCGGCGGTGCTCAACGGCCTCAAC
CTACTACTGGGCTGCTTCCTAATGCAGGAGTCGCATAAGGGAGAGCGTCGAATGGTGCACTCTCAGTACA
ATCTGCTCTGATGCCGCATAGTTAAGCCAGCCCCGACACCCGCCAACACCCGCTGACGCGCCCTGACGGG
CTTGTCTGCTCCCGGCATCCGCTTACAGACAAGCTGTGACCGTCTCCGGGAGCTGCATGTGTCAGAGGTT
TTCACCGTCATCACCGAAACGCGCGAGACGAAAGGGCCTCGTGATACGCCTATTTTTATAGGTTAATGTC
ATGATAATAATGGTTTCTTAGACGTCAGGTGGCACTTTTCGGGGAAATGTGCGCGGAACCCCTATTTGTT
TATTTTTCTAAATACATTCAAATATGTATCCGCTCATGAGACAATAACCCTGATAAATGCTTCAATAATA
TTGAAAAAGGAAGAGTATGAGTATTCAACATTTCCGTGTCGCCCTTATTCCCTTTTTTGCGGCATTTTGC
CTTCCTGTTTTTGCTCACCCAGAAACGCTGGTGAAAGTAAAAGATGCTGAAGATCAGTTGGGTGCACGAG
TGGGTTACATCGAACTGGATCTCAACAGCGGTAAGATCCTTGAGAGTTTTCGCCCCGAAGAACGTTTTCC
AATGATGAGCACTTTTAAAGTTCTGCTATGTGGCGCGGTATTATCCCGTATTGACGCCGGGCAAGAGCAA
CTCGGTCGCCGCATACACTATTCTCAGAATGACTTGGTTGAGTACTCACCAGTCACAGAAAAGCATCTTA
CGGATGGCATGACAGTAAGAGAATTATGCAGTGCTGCCATAACCATGAGTGATAACACTGCGGCCAACTT
ACTTCTGACAACGATCGGAGGACCGAAGGAGCTAACCGCTTTTTTGCACAACATGGGGGATCATGTAACT
CGCCTTGATCGTTGGGAACCGGAGCTGAATGAAGCCATACCAAACGACGAGCGTGACACCACGATGCCTG
TAGCAATGGCAACAACGTTGCGCAAACTATTAACTGGCGAACTACTTACTCTAGCTTCCCGGCAACAATT
AATAGACTGGATGGAGGCGGATAAAGTTGCAGGACCACTTCTGCGCTCGGCCCTTCCGGCTGGCTGGTTT
ATTGCTGATAAATCTGGAGCCGGTGAGCGTGGGTCTCGCGGTATCATTGCAGCACTGGGGCCAGATGGTA
AGCCCTCCCGTATCGTAGTTATCTACACGACGGGGAGTCAGGCAACTATGGATGAACGAAATAGACAGAT
CGCTGAGATAGGTGCCTCACTGATTAAGCATTGGTAACTGTCAGACCAAGTTTACTCATATATACTTTAG
ATTGATTTAAAACTTCATTTTTAATTTAAAAGGATCTAGGTGAAGATCCTTTTTGATAATCTCATGACCA
AAATCCCTTAACGTGAGTTTTCGTTCCACTGAGCGTCAGACCCCGTAGAAAAGATCAAAGGATCTTCTTG
AGATCCTTTTTTTCTGCGCGTAATCTGCTGCTTGCAAACAAAAAAACCACCGCTACCAGCGGTGGTTTGT
TTGCCGGATCAAGAGCTACCAACTCTTTTTCCGAAGGTAACTGGCTTCAGCAGAGCGCAGATACCAAATA
CTGTTCTTCTAGTGTAGCCGTAGTTAGGCCACCACTTCAAGAACTCTGTAGCACCGCCTACATACCTCGC
TCTGCTAATCCTGTTACCAGTGGCTGCTGCCAGTGGCGATAAGTCGTGTCTTACCGGGTTGGACTCAAGA
CGATAGTTACCGGATAAGGCGCAGCGGTCGGGCTGAACGGGGGGTTCGTGCACACAGCCCAGCTTGGAGC
GAACGACCTACACCGAACTGAGATACCTACAGCGTGAGCTATGAGAAAGCGCCACGCTTCCCGAAGGGAG
AAAGGCGGACAGGTATCCGGTAAGCGGCAGGGTCGGAACAGGAGAGCGCACGAGGGAGCTTCCAGGGGGA
AACGCCTGGTATCTTTATAGTCCTGTCGGGTTTCGCCACCTCTGACTTGAGCGTCGATTTTTGTGATGCT
CGTCAGGGGGGCGGAGCCTATGGAAAAACGCCAGCAACGCGGCCTTTTTACGGTTCCTGGCCTTTTGCTG
GCCTTTTGCTCACATGTTCTTTCCTGCGTTATCCCCTGATTCTGTGGATAACCGTATTACCGCCTTTGAG
TGAGCTGATACCGCTCGCCGCAGCCGAACGACCGAGCGCAGCGAGTCAGTGAGCGAGGAAGCGGAAGAGC
GCCCAATACGCAAACCGCCTCTCCCCGCGCGTCGGCCGATTCATTAATGCAGCTGTGGAATGTGTGTCAG
TTAGGGTGTGGAAAGTCCCCAGGCTCCCCAGCAGGCAGAAGTATGCAAAGCATGCATCTCAATTAGTCAG
CAACCAGGTGTGGAAAGTCCCCAGGCTCCCCAGCAGGCAGAAGTATGCAAAGCATGCATCTCAATTAGTC
AGCAACCATAGTCCCGCCCCTAACTCCGCCCATCCCGCCCCTAACTCCGCCCAGTTCCGCCCATTCTCCG
CCCCATGGCTGACTAATTTTTTTTATTTATGCAGAGGCCGAGGCCGCCTCGGCCTCTGAGCTATTCCAGA
AGTAGTGAGGAGGCTTTTTTGGAGGCCTAGGCTTTTGCAAAAAGCTTGGACACAAGACAGGCTTGCGAGA
TATGTTTGAGAATACCACTTTATCCCGCGTCAGGGAGAGGCAGTGCGTAAAAAGACGCGGACTCATGTGA
AATACTGGTTTTTAGTGCGCCAGATCTCTATAATCTCGCGCAACCTATTTTCCCCTCGAACACTTTTTAA
GCCGTAGATAAACAGGCTGGGACACTTCACATGAGCGAAAAATACATCGTCACCTGGGACATGTTGCAGA
TCCATGCACGTAAACTCGCAAGCCGACTGATGCCTTCTGAACAATGGAAAGGCATTATTGCCGTAAGCCG
TGGCGGTCTGTACCGGGTGCGTTACTGGCGCGTGAACTGGGTATTCGTCATGTCGATACCGTTTGTATTT
CCAGCTACGATCACGACAACCAGCGCGAGCTTAAAGTGCTGAAACGCGCAGAAGGCGATGGCGAAGGCTT
CATCGTTATTGATGACCTGGTGGATACCGGTGGTACTGCGGTTGCGATTCGTGAAATGTATCCAAAAGCG
CACTTTGTCACCATCTTCGCAAAACCGGCTGGTCGTCCGCTGGTTGATGACTATGTTGTTGATATCCCGC
AAGATACCTGGATTGAACAGCCGTGGGATATGGGCGTCGTATTCGTCCCGCCAATCTCCGGTCGCTAATC
TTTTCAACGCCTGGCACTGCCGGGCGTTGTTCTTTTTAACTTCAGGCGGGTTACAATAGTTTCCAGTAAG
TATTCTGGAGGCTGCATCCATGACACAGGCAAACCTGAGCGAAACCCTGTTCAAACCCCGCTTTAAACAT
CCTGAAACCTCGACGCTAGTCCGCCGCTTTAATCACGGCGCACAACCGCCTGTGCAGTCGGCCCTTGATG
GTAAAACCATCCCTCACTGGTATCGCATGATTAACCGTCTGATGTGGATCTGGCGCGGCATTGACCCACG
CGAAATCCTCGACGTCCAGGCACGTATTGTGATGAGCGATGCCGAACGTACCGACGATGATTTATACGAT
ACGGTGATTGGCTACCGTGGCGGCAACTGGATTTATGAGTGGGCCCCGGATCTTTGTGAAGGAACCTTAC
TTCTGTGGTGTGACATAATTGGACAAACTACCTACAGAGATTTAAAGCTCTAAGGTAAATATAAAATTTT
TAAGTGTATAATGTGTTAAACTACTGATTCTAATTGTTTGTGTATTTTAGATTCCAACCTATGGAACTGA
TGAATGGGAGCAGTGGTGGAATGCCTTTAATGAGGAAAACCTGTTTTGCTCAGAAGAAATGCCATCTAGT
GATGATGAGGCTACTGCTGACTCTCAACATTCTACTCCTCCAAAAAAGAAGAGAAAGGTAGAAGACCCCA
AGGACTTTCCTTCAGAATTGCTAAGTTTTTTGAGTCATGCTGTGTTTAGTAATAGAACTCTTGCTTGCTT
TGCTATTTACACCACAAAGGAAAAAGCTGCACTGCTATACAAGAAAATTATGGAAAAATATTCTGTAACC
TTTATAAGTAGGCATAACAGTTATAATCATAACATACTGTTTTTTCTTACTCCACACAGGCATAGAGTGT
CTGCTATTAATAACTATGCTCAAAAATTGTGTACCTTTAGCTTTTTAATTTGTAAAGGGGTTAATAAGGA
ATATTTGATGTATAGTGCCTTGACTAGAGATCATAATCAGCCATACCACATTTGTAGAGGTTTTACTTGC
TTTAAAAAACCTCCCACACCTCCCCCTGAACCTGAAACATAAAATGAATGCAATTGTTGTTGTTAACTTG
TTTATTGCAGCTTATAATGGTTACAAATAAAGCAATAGCATCACAAATTTCACAAATAAAGCATTTTTTT
CACTGCATTCTAGTTGTGGTTTGTCCAAACTCATCAATGTATCTTATCATGTCTGGATCAACTGGATAAC
TCAAGCTAACCAAAATCATCCCAAACTTCCCACCCCATACCCTATTACCACTGCCAATTACCTGTGGTTT
CATTTACTCTAAACCTGTGATTCCTCTGAATTATTTTCATTTTAAAGAAATTGTATTTGTTAAATATGTA
CTACAAACTTAGTAGTTGGAAGGGCTAATTCACTCCCAAAGAAGACAAGATATCCTTGATCTGTGGATCT
ACCACACACAAGGCTACTTCCCTGATTAGCAGAACTACACACCAGGGCCAGGGGTCAGATATCCACTGAC
CTTTGGATGGTGCTACAAGCTAGTACCAGTTGAGCCAGATAAGGTAGAAGAGGCCAATAAAGGAGAGAAC
ACCAGCTTGTTACACCCTGTGAGCCTGCATGGGATGGATGACCCGGAGAGAGAAGTGTTAGAGTGGAGGT
TTGACAGCCGCCTAGCATTTCATCACGTGGCCCGAGAGCTGCATCCGGAGTACTTCAAGAACTGCTGATA
TCGAGCTTGCTACAAGGGACTTTCCGCTGGGGACTTTCCAGGGAGGCGTGGCCTGGGCGGGACTGGGGAG
TGGCGAGCCCTCAGATCCTGCATATAAGCAGCTGCTTTTTGCCTGTACTGGGTCTCTCTGGTTAGACCAG
ATCTGAGCCTGGGAGCTCTCTGGCTAACTAGGGAACCCACTGCTTAAGCCTCAATAAAGCTTGCCTTGAG
TGCTTCAAGTAGTGTGTGCCCGTCTGTTGTGTGACTCTGGTAACTAGAGATCCCTCAGACCCTTTTAGTC
AGTGTGGAAAATCTCTAGCAGTGGCGCCCGAACAGGGACTTGAAAGCGAAAGGGAAACCAGAGGAGCTCT
CTCGACGCAGGACTCGGCTTGCTGAAGCGCGCACGGCAAGAGGCGAGGGGCGGCGACTGGTGAGTACGCC
AAAAATTTTGACTAGCGGAGGCTAGAAGGAGAGAGATGGGTGCGAGAGCGTCAGTATTAAGCGGGGGAGA
ATTAGATCGCGATGGGAAAAAATTCGGTTAAGGCCAGGGGGAAAGAAAAAATATAAATTAAAACATATAG
TATGGGCAAGCAGGGAGCTAGAACGATTCGCAGTTAATCCTGGCCTGTTAGAAACATCAGAAGGCTGTAG
ACAAATACTGGGACAGCTACAACCATCCCTTCAGACAGGATCAGAAGAACTTAGATCATTATATAATACA
GTAGCAACCCTCTATTGTGTGCATCAAAGGATAGAGATAAAAGACACCAAGGAAGCTTTAGACAAGATAG
AGGAAGAGCAAAACAAAAGTAAGACCACCGCACAGCAAGCGGCCGGCCGCTGATCTTCAGACCTGGAGGA
GGAGATATGAGGGACAATTGGAGAAGTGAATTATATAAATATAAAGTAGTAAAAATTGAACCATTAGGAG
TAGCACCCACCAAGGCAAAGAGAAGAGTGGTGCAGAGAGAAAAAAGAGCAGTGGGAATAGGAGCTTTGTT
CCTTGGGTTCTTGGGAGCAGCAGGAAGCACTATGGGCGCAGCGTCAATGACGCTGACGGTACAGGCCAGA
CAATTATTGTCTGGTATAGTGCAGCAGCAGAACAATTTGCTGAGGGCTATTGAGGCGCAACAGCATCTGT
TGCAACTCACAGTCTGGGGCATCAAGCAGCTCCAGGCAAGAATCCTGGCTGTGGAAAGATACCTAAAGGA
TCAACAGCTCCTGGGGATTTGGGGTTGCTCTGGAAAACTCATTTGCACCACTGCTGTGCCTTGGAATGCT
AGTTGGAGTAATAAATCTCTGGAACAGATTTGGAATCACACGACCTGGATGGAGTGGGACAGAGAAATTA
ACAATTACACAAGCTTAATACACTCCTTAATTGAAGAATCGCAAAACCAGCAAGAAAAGAATGAACAAGA
ATTATTGGAATTAGATAAATGGGCAAGTTTGTGGAATTGGTTTAACATAACAAATTGGCTGTGGTATATA
AAATTATTCATAATGATAGTAGGAGGCTTGGTAGGTTTAAGAATAGTTTTTGCTGTACTTTCTATAGTGA
ATAGAGTTAGGCAGGGATATTCACCATTATCGTTTCAGACCCACCTCCCAACCCCGAGGGGACCCGACAG
GCCCGAAGGAATAGAAGAAGAAGGTGGAGAGAGAGACAGAGACAGATCCATTCGATTAGTGAACGGATCT
CGACGGTATCGCCAAATGGCAGTATTCATCCACAATTTTAAAAGAAAAGGGGGGATTGGGGGGTACAGTG
CAGGGGAAAGAATAGTAGACATAATAGCAACAGACATACAAACTAAAGAATTACAAAAACAAATTACAAA
AATTCAAAATTTTCGGGTTTATTACAGGGACAGCAGAGATCCAGTTTGGATCGATAAGCTTGATATCGAA
TTCTACCCATATGCCTGGGTCGACATTGATTATTGACTAGTTATTAATAGTAATCAATTACGGGGTCATT
AGTTCATAGCCCATATATGGAGTTCCGCGTTACATAACTTACGGTAAATGGCCCGCCTGGCTGACCGCCC
AACGACCCCCGCCCATTGACGTCAATAATGACGTATGTTCCCATAGTAACGCCAATAGGGACTTTCCATT
GACGTCAATGGGTGGAGTATTTACGGTAAACTGCCCACTTGGCAGTACATCAAGTGTATCATATGCCAAG
TACGCCCCCTATTGACGTCAATGACGGTAAATGGCCCGCCTGGCATTATGCCCAGTACATGACCTTATGG
GACTTTCCTACTTGGCAGTACATCTACGTATTAGTCATCGCTATTACCATGGTCGAGGTGAGCCCCACGT
TCTGCTTCACTCTCCCCATCTCCCCCCCCTCCCCACCCCCAATTTTGTATTTATTTATTTTTTAATTATT
TTGTGCAGCGATGGGGGCGGGGGGGGGGGGGGGGCGCGCCRGGGGGGGGGGGGGGGGGGGGGGGGGGGGG
SGGGGSGRGGSGGRGRGGKGCGGCGGCAGCCAATCAGAGCGGCGCGCTCCGAAAGTTTCCTTTTATGGCG
AGGCGGCGGCGGCGGCGGCCCTATAAAAAGCGAAGCGCGCGGCGGGCGGGAGTCGCTGCGCGCTGCCTTC
GCCCCGTGCCCCGCTCCGCCGCCGCCTCGCGCCGCCCGCCCCGGCTCTGACTGACCGCGTTACTCCCACA
GGTGAGCGGGCGGGACGGCCCTTCTCCTCCGGGCTGTAATTAGCGCTTGGTTTAATGACGGCTTGTTTCT
TTTCTGTGGCTGCGTGAAAGCCTTGAGGGGCTCCGGGAGGGCCCTTTGTGCGGGGGGAGCGGCTCGGGCC
GGGGAGGGCTCGGGGGAGGGGCGCGGCGGCCCCCGGAGCGCCGGCGGCTGTCGAGGCGCGGCGAGCCGCA
GCCATTGCCTTTTATGGTAATCGTGCGAGAGGGCGCAGGGACTTCCTTTGTCCCAAATCTGTGCGGAGCC
GAAATCTGGGAGGCGCCGCCGCACCCCCTCTAGCGGGCGCGGGGCGAAGCGGTGCGGCGCCGGCAGGAAG
GAAATGGGCGGGGAGGGCCTTCGTGCGTCGCCGCGCCGCCGTCCCCTTCTCCCTCTCCAGCCTCGGGGCT
GTCCGCGGGGGGACGGCTGCCTTCGGGGGGGACGGGGCAGGGCGGGGTTCGGCTTCTGGCGTGTGACCGG
CGGCTCTAGAGCCTCTGCTAACCATGTTCATGCCTTCTTCTTTTTCCTACAGCTCCTGGGCAACGTGCTG
GTCCCGGGACCTGCAGCCCAAGCTTACGCGTCTGCAGGATATCAAGCTTGCGGTACGACTGAGTCGCGGC
CGCGCCACCATGGCGGAGACTAACAACGAATGCAGCATCAAGGTGCTTTGCCGATTTCGGCCCCTGAACC
AGGCCGAGATTCTGCGGGGGGACAAGTTCATCCCCATTTTCCAAGGGGACGACAGCGTCATTATTGGGGG
AAAGCCATATGTCTTTGACCGCGTCTTCCCCCCAAACACCACTCAGGAGCAGGTTTACCACGCCTGTGCC
ATGCAGATCGTCAAAGACGTCCTTGCTGGTTACAATGGCACAATCTTCGCTTATGGACAGACATCCTCAG
GGAAAACGCATACCATGGAGGGGAAGCTGCACGACCCTCAGCTGATGGGCATCATTCCCCGGATCGCTCG
AGACATCTTCAACCACATCTACTCCATGGATGAGAACCTTGAATTCCACATTAAGGTATCTTACTTCGAG
ATTTACCTGGATAAGATCCGTGACCTTTTGGATGTGACCAAGACGAACCTGTCCGTGCATGAGGACAAAA
ACCGGGTGCCGTTTGTCAAGGGTTGTACCGAACGCTTTGTGTCCAGCCCAGAGGAGATTCTGGATGTGAT
CGATGAGGGGAAGTCCAACCGTCACGTAGCTGTCACCAACATGAACGAGCACAGTTCTCGGAGCCACAGC
ATCTTCCTCATCAACATCAAGCAGGAGAACGTAGAGACCGAGCAGAAGCTCAGCGGGAAGCTGTACCTCG
TGGATCTGGCCGGAAGCGAGAAGGTCAGCAAGACAGGGGCAGAGGGAGCCGTTCTGGACGAGGCAAAGAA
TATCAACAAGTCGCTGTCGGCCCTGGGGAACGTGATCTCTGCACTGGCAGAGGGCACCAAAAGCTACGTG
CCGTACCGCGACAGCAAAATGACGAGGATTCTCCAGGACTCTCTGGGAGGGAACTGCAGGACTACCATGT
TCATCTGCTGCTCGCCGTCCAGCTACAATGACGCAGAGACCAAGTCCACGCTCATGTTTGGACAGCGGGC
GAAGACCATCAAGAACACTGCCTCAGTGAATCTGGAGCTGACTGCTGAGCAGTGGAAGAAGAAGTATGAG
AAGGAGAAGGAGAAGACCAAGGCCCAGAAGGAGACAATTGCGAAGCTAGAGGCTGAGCTTAGCCGGTGGC
GCAATGGAGAGAATGTGCCTGAGACTGAGCGCCTGGCTGGAGAGGACTCAGCTCTGGGAGCTGAGCTCTG
CGAGGAGACCCCTGTGAATGACAACTCATCCATTGTGGTACGCATCGCACCTGAGGAAAGGCAGAAATAT
GAGGAAGAGATCCGCCGTCTCTACAAGCAGCTTGATGACAAGGATGATGAGATCAACCAGCAGAGCCAGC
TCATTGAGAAGCTGAAGCAGCAGATGCTGGACCAGGAAGAGCTGCTCGTGTCCACTCGGGGAGACAACGA
GAAGGTCCAGCGGGAGCTTAGCCACCTGCAGTCCGAGAACGATGCTGCGAAGGACGAGGTGAAGGAAGTG
CTGCAGGCCCTAGAGGAGCTGGCGGTCAACTACGACCAGAAGTCCCAGGAGGTGGAGGAGAAGAGCCAGC
AGAACCAGCTGCTGGTGGACGAGCTGTCCCAGAAAGTGGCCACCATGCTGTCCCTGGAGTCCGAGCTACA
GCGGCTCCAGGAGGTCAGTGGACACCAGCGAAAGCGGATCGCTGAGGTGCTGAATGGGCTGATGAGGGAC
CTGAGTGGCGGACCGGGATCAGGAAGCGTGGATCCAGGTGGAGGTGGAAGCGGTAGCGAGCTGATTAAGG
AGAACATGCACATGAAGCTGTACATGGAGGGCACCGTGGACAACCATCACTTCAAGTGCACATCCGAGGG
CGAAGGCAAGCCCTACGAGGGCACCCAGACCATGAGAATCAAGGTGGTCGAGGGCGGCCCTCTCCCCTTC
GCCTTCGACATCCTGGCTACTAGCTTCCTCTACGGCAGCAAGACCTTCATCAACCACACCCAGGGCATCC
CCGACTTCTTCAAGCAGTCCTTCCCTGAGGGCTTCACATGGGAGAGAGTCACCACATACGAAGACGGGGG
CGTGCTGACCGCTACCCAGGACACCAGCCTCCAGGACGGCTGCCTCATCTACAACGTCAAGATCAGAGGG
GTGAACTTCACATCCAACGGCCCTGTGATGCAGAAGAAAACACTCGGCTGGGAGGCCTTCACCGAGACGC
TGTACCCCGCTGACGGCGGCCTGGAAGGCAGAAACGACATGGCCCTGAAGCTCGTGGGCGGGAGCCATCT
GATCGCAAACATCAAGACCACATATAGATCCAAGAAACCCGCTAAGAACCTCAAGATGCCTGGCGTCTAC
TATGTGGACTACAGACTGGAAAGAATCAAGGAGGCCAACAACGAGACCTACGTCGAGCAGCACGAGGTGG
CAGTGGCCAGATACTGCGACCTCCCTAGCAAACTGGGGCACAAGCTTAATGGATCAGGAAGCGGTGGGGG
CGCGCCAACTCAAGACGAATTCACCCAACTCTCCCAATCAATCGCCGAGTTCCACACGTACCAACTCGGT
AACGGCCGTTGCTCATCTCTCCTAGCTCAGCGAATCCACGCGCCGCCGGAAACAGTATGGTCCGTGGTGA
GACGTTTCGATAGGCCACAGATTTACAAACACTTCATCAAAAGCTGTAACGTGAGTGAAGATTTCGAGAT
GCGAGTGGGATGCACGCGCGACGTGAACGTGATAAGTGGATTACCGGCGAATACGTCTCGAGAGAGATTA
GATCTGTTGGACGATGATCGGAGAGTGACTGGGTTTAGTATAACCGGTGGTGAACATAGGCTGAGGAATT
ATAAATCGGTTACGACGGTTCATAGATTTGAGAAAGAAGAAGAAGAAGAAAGGATCTGGACCGTTGTTTT
GGAATCTTATGTTGTTGATGTACCGGAAGGTAATTCGGAGGAAGATACGAGATTGTTTGCTGATACGGTT
ATTAGATTGAATCTTCAGAAACTTGCTTCGATCACTGAAGCTATGAACTGACCTGCAGGCATGCAAGCTT
GATATCAAGCTTATCGATAATCAACCTCTGGATTACAAAATTTGTGAAAGATTGACTGGTATTCTTAACT
ATGTTGCTCCTTTTACGCTATGTGGATACGCTGCTTTAATGCCTTTGTATCATGCTATTGCTTCCCGTAT
GGCTTTCATTTTCTCCTCCTTGTATAAATCCTGGTTGCTGTCTCTTTATGAGGAGTTGTGGCCCGTTGTC
AGGCAACGTGGCGTGGTGTGCACTGTGTTTGCTGACGCAACCCCCACTGGTTGGGGCATTGCCACCACCT
GTCAGCTCCTTTCCGGGACTTTCGCTTTCCCCCTCCCTATTGCCACGGCGGAACTCATCGCCGCCTGCCT
TGCCCGCTGCTGGACAGGGGCTCGGCTGTTGGGCACTGACAATTCCGTGGTGTTGTCGGGGAAATCATCG
TCCTTTCCTTGGCTGCTCGCCTGTGTTGCCACCTGGATTCTGCGCGGGACGTCCTTCTGCTACGTCCCTT
CGGCCCTCAATCCAGCGGACCTTCCTTCCCGCGGCCTGCTGCCGGCTCTGCGGCCTCTTCCGCGTCTTCG
CCTTCGCCCTCAGACGAGTCGGATCTCCCTTTGGGCCGCCTCCCCGCAT
